Addgene plasmid #232245: pCAGGS puro -GFP-I77P I78P REX1-IRES-mCherry
Purpose: Mammalian expression of I77P I78P REX1-GFP-IRES-mCherry
Depositing lab: Francisco Bustos. Depositing organization: Sanford Research. Publication: RLIM-specific activity reporters define variant pathogenicity in Tonne-Kalscheuer syndrome. Bandi V, Rennie M, Koch I, Gill P, Pacheco OD, Berg AD, Cui H, Ward DI, Bustos F. HGG Adv. 2024 Oct 31;6(1):100378. doi: 10.1016/j.xhgg.2024.100378. PubMed 39482882.
Backbone
  Vector backbone: pCAGGS puro
  Vector type: Mammalian Expression
Growth in bacteria
  Bacterial resistance: Ampicillin, 100 μg/mL
  Growth temperature: 37°C
  Growth strain: DH5alpha
  Growth instructions: The depositing lab recommends Stellar competent cells for propagation.
  Copy number: High Copy
Gene/Insert
  Gene/Insert name: I77P I78P REX1-GFP-IRES-mCherry (alt name: ZFP42)
  Species: M. musculus (mouse)
  Insert size (bp): 864
  Mutation: I77P I78P
  Entrez Gene: Zfp42 (a.k.a. Rex, Rex-, Rex-1, Rex1, Zfp-4, Zfp-42)
  Tag / fusion protein: AcGFP1 (N terminal on insert)
  Cloning method: Restriction Enzyme; 5′ cloning site Unknown (unknown if destroyed)
Terms and licenses: Academic/Nonprofit Terms; Industry Terms: Not Available to Industry
How to cite: pCAGGS puro -GFP-I77P I78P REX1-IRES-mCherry was a gift from Francisco Bustos (Addgene plasmid # 232245 ; http://n2t.net/addgene:232245 ; RRID:Addgene_232245)
