[The description below was written by a language model from this plasmid's Addgene catalogue record and pLannotate feature annotations shown in this document.]
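Description:
pCAGGS puro -GFP-I77P I78P REX1-IRES-mCherry is a 9.4 kb mammalian expression plasmid built on the pCAGGS puro backbone. It is propagated in E. coli as a high-copy plasmid through a ColE1/pUC-type origin and selected with ampicillin (AmpR under its own bla promoter). An f1 origin and leftover fragments of lac operon sequences (lacI, lacZα, lacY, lac promoter/operator) and a T7 promoter are also annotated; these look like backbone remnants rather than functional parts of the design. For selection in mammalian cells, a separate cassette places the puromycin N-acetyltransferase gene under the mouse PGK promoter, followed by a bGH polyadenylation signal fragment.

The payload is driven by the CAG arrangement: CMV enhancer, chicken β-actin promoter and a chimeric β-actin/β-globin intron, which gives strong constitutive expression in many mammalian cell types. This promoter transcribes a bicistronic message. The first cistron encodes AcGFP1 fused to the N-terminus of mouse REX1 (Zfp42, 864 bp), carrying the I77P and I78P substitutions. An EMCV IRES then allows cap-independent translation of mCherry from the same transcript, and an SV40 poly(A) signal terminates the unit. Because both fluorescent proteins come from one mRNA, mCherry can act as an internal reference for transfection and expression level, so the green-to-red ratio would reflect the abundance of the GFP-REX1 fusion protein. The associated publication concerns RLIM-specific activity reporters used to assess variant pathogenicity in Tonne-Kalscheuer syndrome, which suggests this plasmid is a mutant version of such a REX1-based reporter. The record does not state the functional effect of the I77P I78P mutations.
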