Features (pLannotate 1.2.2; 23 found; start..end, strand, type, name):
    730..822     +  CDS            lacI (fragment): lac repressor; lacI; The lac repressor binds to the lac operator to inhibit transcription in E. coli. This inhibition can be relieved by adding lactose or isopropyl-β-D-thiogalactopyranoside (IPTG).
    835..856     +  protein_bind   CAP binding site: CAP binding activates transcription in the presence of cAMP. E. coli catabolite activator protein
    871..901     +  promoter       lac promoter: promoter for the E. coli lac operon
    909..925     +  protein_bind   lac operator: The lac repressor binds to the lac operator to inhibit transcription in E. coli. This inhibition can be relieved by adding lactose or isopropyl-β-D-thiogalactopyranoside (IPTG). lac repressor encoded by lacI
    979..997     +  promoter       T7 promoter: promoter for bacteriophage T7 RNA polymerase
   1007..1386    +  enhancer       CMV enhancer: human cytomegalovirus immediate early enhancer
   1388..1663    +  promoter       chicken β-actin promoter: No description available
   1664..2680    +  intron         chimeric intron: chimera between introns from chicken β-actin and rabbit β-globin
   2743..3459    +  CDS            AcGFP1: AcGFP1 is a basic (constitutively fluorescent) green fluorescent protein, derived from Aequorea coerulescens.
   3475..4338    +  CDS            Zfp42: ZFP42_MOUSE - Also known as Rex-1, Rex1. Experimental evidence at protein level: Swiss-Prot protein existence level 1. Involved in the reprogramming of X-chromosome inactivation during the acquisition of pluripotency. Required for efficient elongation of TSIX, a non-coding RNA antisense to XIST. Binds DXPas34 enhancer within the TSIX promoter. Involved in ES cell self-renewal. From Mus musculus (Mouse).
   4352..4923    +  misc_feature   IRES: internal ribosome entry site (IRES) of the encephalomyocarditis virus (EMCV)
   4932..5639    +  CDS            mCherry: mCherry is a basic (constitutively fluorescent) red fluorescent protein published in 2004, derived from Discosoma sp.. It is reported to be a very rapidly-maturing monomer with low acid sensitivity.
   5791..6003    +  CDS            lacY (fragment): LACY_ECOLI - Experimental evidence at protein level: Swiss-Prot protein existence level 1. Responsible for transport of beta-galactosides into the cell, with the concomitant import of a proton (symport system). Can transport lactose, melibiose, lactulose or the analog methyl-1-thio-beta,D- galactopyranoside (TMG), but not sucrose or fructose (PubMed:1848449, PubMed:18177889, PubMed:22106930). The substrate specificity is directed toward the galactopyranosyl moiety of the substrate (PubMed:22106930). From Escherichia coli (strain K12).
   6003..6137    +  polyA_signal   SV40 poly(A) signal: SV40 polyadenylation signal
   6142..6641    +  promoter       PGK promoter: mouse phosphoglycerate kinase 1 promoter
   6657..7256    +  CDS            PuroR: puromycin N-acetyltransferase; pac from Streptomyces alboniger; confers resistance to puromycin
   7316..7527    +  polyA_signal   bGH poly(A) signal (fragment): bovine growth hormone polyadenylation signal
   7531..7552    +  promoter       SV40 promoter (fragment): SV40 enhancer and early promoter
   7591..7745    +  CDS            lacZα (fragment): LacZα fragment of β-galactosidase; lacZ fragment
   7776..8204    -  rep_origin     f1 ori (sequence partly withheld): f1 bacteriophage origin of replication; arrow indicates direction of (+) strand synthesis
   8231..8335    +  promoter       AmpR promoter: bla
   8336..9196    +  CDS            AmpR: β-lactamase; bla; confers resistance to ampicillin, carbenicillin, and related antibiotics
   9367..547     +  rep_origin     ori (across the origin): high-copy-number ColE1/pMB1/pBR322/pUC origin of replication
>Addgene plasmid #232245 | pCAGGS puro -GFP-I77P I78P REX1-IRES-mCherry | addgene full sequence | sequence record 461386 | Addgene NGS Result
AAAAAAACCACCGCTACCAGCGGTGGTTTGTTTGCCGGATCAAGAGCTACCAACTCTTTTTCCGAAGGTA
ACTGGCTTCAGCAGAGCGCAGATACCAAATACTGTTCTTCTAGTGTAGCCGTAGTTAGGCCACCACTTCA
AGAACTCTGTAGCACCGCCTACATACCTCGCTCTGCTAATCCTGTTACCAGTGGCTGCTGCCAGTGGCGA
TAAGTCGTGTCTTACCGGGTTGGACTCAAGACGATAGTTACCGGATAAGGCGCAGCGGTCGGGCTGAACG
GGGGGTTCGTGCACACAGCCCAGCTTGGAGCGAACGACCTACACCGAACTGAGATACCTACAGCGTGAGC
TATGAGAAAGCGCCACGCTTCCCGAAGGGAGAAAGGCGGACAGGTATCCGGTAAGCGGCAGGGTCGGAAC
AGGAGAGCGCACGAGGGAGCTTCCAGGGGGAAACGCCTGGTATCTTTATAGTCCTGTCGGGTTTCGCCAC
CTCTGACTTGAGCGTCGATTTTTGTGATGCTCGTCAGGGGGGCGGAGCCTATGGAAAAACGCCAGCAACG
CGGCCTTTTTACGGTTCCTGGCCTTTTGCTGGCCTTTTGCTCACATGTTCTTTCCTGCGTTATCCCCTGA
TTCTGTGGATAACCGTATTACCGCCTTTGAGTGAGCTGATACCGCTCGCCGCAGCCGAACGACCGAGCGC
AGCGAGTCAGTGAGCGAGGAAGCGGAAGAGCGCCCAATACGCAAACCGCCTCTCCCCGCGCGTTGGCCGA
TTCATTAATGCAGCTGGCACGACAGGTTTCCCGACTGGAAAGCGGGCAGTGAGCGCAACGCAATTAATGT
GAGTTAGCTCACTCATTAGGCACCCCAGGCTTTACACTTTATGCTTCCGGCTCGTATGTTGTGTGGAATT
GTGAGCGGATAACAATTTCACACAGGAAACAGCTATGACATGATTACGAATTTGGCCAAGTCGGCCTCTA
ATACGACTCACTATAGGGAGCTCGTCGACATTGATTATTGACTAGTTATTAATAGTAATCAATTACGGGG
TCATTAGTTCATAGCCCATATATGGAGTTCCGCGTTACATAACTTACGGTAAATGGCCCGCCTGGCTGAC
CGCCCAACGACCCCCGCCCATTGACGTCAATAATGACGTATGTTCCCATAGTAACGCCAATAGGGACTTT
CCATTGACGTCAATGGGTGGAGTATTTACGGTAAACTGCCCACTTGGCAGTACATCAAGTGTATCATATG
CCAAGTACGCCCCCTATTGACGTCAATGACGGTAAATGGCCCGCCTGGCATTATGCCCAGTACATGACCT
TATGGGACTTTCCTACTTGGCAGTACATCTACGTATTAGTCATCGCTATTACCATGGTCGAGGTGAGCCC
CACGTTCTGCTTCACTCTCCCCATCTCCCCCCCCTCCCCACCCCCAATTTTGTATTTATTTATTTTTTAA
TTATTTTGTGCAGCGATGGGGGCGGGGGGGGGGGGGGSGCGCGCCAGGSGGGGGGGGGGGGGGSGAGGGG
GGGGGGGGGGSGAGGSGGAGAGGTGCGGCGGCAGCCAATCAGAGCGGCGCGCTCCGAAAGTTTCCTTTTA
TGGCGAGGCGGCGGCGGCGGCGGCCCTATAAAAAGCGAAGCGCGCGGCGGGCGGGAGTCGCTGCGCGCTG
CCTTCGCCCCGTGCCCCGCTCCGCCGCCGCCTCGCGCCGCCCGCCCCGGCTCTGACTGACCGCGTTACTC
CCACAGGTGAGCGGGCGGGACGGCCCTTCTCCTCCGGGCTGTAATTAGCGCTTGGTTTAATGACGGCTTG
TTTCTTTTCTGTGGCTGCGTGAAAGCCTTGAGGGGCTCCGGGAGGGCCCTTTGTGCGGGGGGAGCGGCTC
GGGGGGTGCGTGCGTGTGTGTGTGCGTGGGGAGCGCCGCGTGCGGCTCCGCGCTGCCCGGCGGCTGTGAG
CGCTGCGGGCGCGGCGCGGGGCTTTGTGCGCTCCGCAGTGTGCGCGAGGGGAGCGCGGCCGGGGGCGGTG
CCCCGCGGTGCGGGGGGGGCTGCGAGGGGAACAAAGGCTGCGTGCGGGGTGTGTGCGTGGGGGGGTGAGC
AGGGGGTGTGGGCGCGTCGGTCGGGCTGCAACCCCCCCTGCACCCCCCTCCCCGAGTTGCTGAGCACGGC
CCGGCTTCGGGTGCGGGGCTCCGTACGGGGCGTGGCGCGGGGCTCGCCGTGCCGGGCGGGGGGTGGCGGC
AGGKGGGGGTGCCGGGCGGGGCGGGGCCGCCKCGGGCCGGGGRGGGCTCGGGGGRGGGGCGCGGCGGCCC
CCGGAGCGCCGGCGGCTGTCGAGGCGCGGCGAGCCGCAGCCATTGCCTTTTATGGTAATCGTGCGAGAGG
GCGCAGGGACTTCCTTTGTCCCAAATCTGTGCGGAGCCGAAATCTGGGAGGCGCCGCCGCACCCCCTCTA
GCGGGCGCGGGGCGAAGCGGTGCGGCGCCGGCAGGAAGGAAATGGGCGGGGAGGGCCTTCGTGCGTCGCC
GCGCCGCCGTCCCCTTCTCCCTCTCCAGCCTCGGGGCTGTCCGCGGGGGGACGGCTGCCTTCGGGGGGGA
CGGGGCAGGGCGGGGTTCGGCTTCTGGCGTGTGACCGGCGGCTCTAGAGCCTCTGCTAACCATGTTCATG
CCTTCTTCTTTTTCCTACAGCTCCTGGGCAACGTGCTGGTTATTGTGCTGTCTCATCATTTTGGCAAAGA
ATTCAACTCGAGATGGTGAGCAAGGGCGCCGAGCTGTTCACCGGCATCGTGCCCATCCTGATCGAGCTGA
ATGGCGATGTGAATGGCCACAAGTTCAGCGTGAGCGGCGAGGGCGAGGGCGATGCCACCTACGGCAAGCT
GACCCTGAAGTTCATCTGCACCACCGGCAAGCTGCCTGTGCCCTGGCCCACCCTGGTGACCACCCTGAGC
TACGGCGTGCAGTGCTTCTCACGCTACCCCGATCACATGAAGCAGCACGACTTCTTCAAGAGCGCCATGC
CTGAGGGCTACATCCAGGAGCGCACCATCTTCTTCGAGGATGACGGCAACTACAAGTCGCGCGCCGAGGT
GAAGTTCGAGGGCGATACCCTGGTGAATCGCATCGAGCTGACCGGCACCGATTTCAAGGAGGATGGCAAC
ATCCTGGGCAATAAGATGGAGTACAACTACAACGCCCACAATGTGTACATCATGACCGACAAGGCCAAGA
ATGGCATCAAGGTGAACTTCAAGATCCGCCACAACATCGAGGATGGCAGCGTGCAGCTGGCCGACCACTA
CCAGCAGAATACCCCCATCGGCGATGGCCCTGTGCTGCTGCCCGATAACCACTACCTGTCCACCCAGAGC
GCCCTGTCCAAGGACCCCAACGAGAAGCGCGATCACATGATCTACTTCGGCTTCGTGACCGCCGCCGCCA
TCACCCACGGCATGGATGAGCTGTACAAGGGAGGCGGAGGCAGCATGAATGAACAAAAAATGAATGAACA
AATGAAGAAAACGGCAAAGACAAGTGGCCAGAAAGGGCCGGGCGGAAGAGCCCTCGACAGACTGACCCTA
AAGCAAGACGAGGCAAGGCCAGTCCAGAATACCAGAGTGGAAGCTCCCCGTGTAACATACACCATCCGGG
ATGAAAGTGAGATTAGCCCCGAGACTGAGGAAGATGGCTTCCCTGACGGATACCTAGAGTGCCCTCCACG
AGGTGAGTTTTCCGAACCCATTCTGGAAGAGGATTTCCTTTTTAAATCCTTCGAAAGCTTGGAGGAAGTG
GAGCAAAACCTTTCTCGCCAGGTTCTGGAAGCGAGTTCCCTTCTCGAGTCTTCTTTGGAGTACATGACAA
AGGGGACGAAGCAAGAGAAGACAGAGGTCACGCAAGAGACCCCTCCGCTGAGGGTTGGGGCGAGCTCATT
ACTTGCAGGCGGCCCTGCAGAGAAGCCAGAGGGCGGTGTGTACTGTGGTGTCTTATCGATGCTGGAGTGT
CCTCAAGCCGGGTGCAAGAAGAAGCTGAGGGGTAAAACCGCCCTGAGGAAGCACATGCTTGTCCACGGGC
CCCGGCGGCACGTGTGTGCAGAGTGTGGCAAAGCCTTCACGGAGAGCTCGAAACTAAAGCGACATTTTCT
GGTGCACACCGGAGAGAAGCCGTATCAGTGCACGTTCGAAGGCTGTGGGAAGCGTTTCTCCCTGGATTTC
AACTTGCGCACCCACATCCGCATCCACACCGGGGAGAGGCGCTTTGTGTGTCCTTTTGATGGCTGCGAGA
AGAGCTTTATTCAGTCAAATAACCAGAAGATTCACATCCTAACCCACGCAAAGGCAGGGAAGAAATGCTG
ATGATCTAGAGCCCCTCTCCCTCCCCCCCCCTAACGTTACTGGCCGAAGCCGCTTGGAATAAGGCCGGTG
TGCGTTTGTCTATATGTTATTTTCCACCATATTGCCGTCTTTTGGCAATGTGAGGGCCCGGAAACCTGGC
CCTGTCTTCTTGACGAGCATTCCTAGGGGTCTTTCCCCTCTCGCCAAAGGAATGCAAGGTCTGTTGAATG
TCGTGAAGGAAGCAGTTCCTCTGGAAGCTTCTTGAAGACAAACAACGTCTGTAGCGACCCTTTGCAGGCA
GCGGAACCCCCCACCTGGCGACAGGTGCCTCTGCGGCCAAAAGCCACGTGTATAAGATACACCTGCAAAG
GCGGCACAACCCCAGTGCCACGTTGTGAGTTGGATAGTTGTGGAAAGAGTCAAATGGCTCTCCTCAAGCG
TATTCAACAAGGGGCTGAAGGATGCCCAGAAGGTACCCCATTGTATGGGATCTGATCTGGGGCCTCGGTG
CACATGCTTTACATGTGTTTAGTCGAGGTTAAAAAAACGTCTAGGCCCCCCGAACCACGGGGACGTGGTT
TTCCTTTGAAAAACACGATAATACCTCCGGAATGGTGAGCAAGGGCGAGGAGGATAACATGGCCATCATC
AAGGAGTTCATGCGCTTCAAGGTGCACATGGAGGGCTCCGTGAACGGCCACGAGTTCGAGATCGAGGGCG
AGGGCGAGGGCCGCCCCTACGAGGGCACCCAGACCGCCAAGCTGAAGGTGACCAAGGGTGGCCCCCTGCC
CTTCGCCTGGGACATCCTGTCCCCTCAGTTCATGTACGGCTCCAAGGCCTACGTGAAGCACCCCGCCGAC
ATCCCCGACTACTTGAAGCTGTCCTTCCCCGAGGGCTTCAAGTGGGAGCGCGTGATGAACTTCGAGGACG
GCGGCGTGGTGACCGTGACCCAGGACTCCTCCCTGCAGGACGGCGAGTTCATCTACAAGGTGAAGCTGCG
CGGCACCAACTTCCCCTCCGACGGCCCCGTAATGCAGAAGAAAACCATGGGCTGGGAGGCCTCCTCCGAG
CGGATGTACCCCGAGGACGGCGCCCTGAAGGGCGAGATCAAGCAGAGGCTGAAGCTGAAGGACGGCGGCC
ACTACGACGCTGAGGTCAAGACCACCTACAAGGCCAAGAAGCCCGTGCAGCTGCCCGGCGCCTACAACGT
CAACATCAAGTTGGACATCACCTCCCACAACGAGGACTACACCATCGTGGAACAGTACGAACGCGCCGAG
GGCCGCCACTCCACCGGCGGCATGGATGAGCTGTACAAGTGACTCGAGCCTTAATTAAGGGCTAGCAAAT
GCATGCGGCCGCCAATTCCAGCTGAGCGCCGGTCGCTACCATTACCAGTTGGTCTGGTGTCAAAAATAAT
AATAACCGGGCAGGCCATGTCTGCCCGTATTTCGCGTAAGGAAATCCATTATGTACTATTTAAAAAACAC
AAACTTTTGGATGTTCGGTTTATTCTTTTTCTTTTACTTTTTTATCATGGGAGCCTACTTCCCGTTTTTC
CCGATTTGGCTACATGACATCAACCATATCAGCAAAAGTGATACGGGTATTATTTTTGCCGCTATTTCTC
TGTTCTCGCTATTATTCCAACCGCTGTTTGGTCTGCTTTCTGACAAACTCGGAACTTGTTTATTGCAGCT
TATAATGGTTACAAATAAAGCAATAGCATCACAAATTTCACAAATAAAGCATTTTTTTCACTGCATTCTA
GTTGTGGTTTGTCCAAACTCATCAATGTATCTTATCATGTCTGGATCTACCGGGTAGGGGAGGCGCTTTT
CCCAAGGCAGTCTGGAGCATGCGCTTTAGCAGCCCCGCTGGGCACTTGGCGCTACACAAGTGGCCTCTGG
CCTCGCACACATTCCACATCCACCGGTAGGCGCCAACCGGCTCCGTTCTTTGGTGGCCCCTTCGCGCCAC
CTTCTACTCCTCCCCTAGTCAGGAAGTTCCCCCCCGCCCCGCAGCTCGCGTCGTGCAGGACGTGACAAAT
GGAAGTAGCACGTCTCACTAGTCTCGTGCAGATGGACAGCACCGCTGAGCAATGGAAGCGGGTAGGCCTT
TGGGGCAGCGGCCAATAGCAGCTTTGCTCCTTCGCTTTCTGGGCTCAGAGGCTGGGAAGGGGTGGGTCCG
GGGGCGGGCTCAGGGGCGGGCTCAGGGGCGGGGCGGGCGCCCGAAGGTCCTCCGGAGGCCCGGCATTCTG
CACGCTTCAAAAGCGCACGTCTGCCGCGCTGTTCTCCTCTTCCTCATCTCCGGGCCTTTCGACAAGCTAG
CTTACCATGACCGAGTACAAGCCCACGGTGCGCCTCGCCACCCGCGACGACGTCCCCAGGGCCGTACGCA
CCCTCGCCGCCGCGTTCGCCGACTACCCCGCCACGCGCCACACCGTCGATCCGGACCGCCACATCGAGCG
GGTCACCGAGCTGCAAGAACTCTTCCTCACGCGCGTCGGGCTCGACATCGGCAAGGTGTGGGTCGCGGAC
GACGGCGCCGCGGTGGCGGTCTGGACCACGCCGGAGAGCGTCGAAGCGGGGGCGGTGTTCGCCGAGATCG
GCCCGCGCATGGCCGAGTTGAGCGGTTCCCGGCTGGCCGCGCAGCAACAGATGGAAGGCCTCCTGGCGCC
GCACCGGCCCAAGGAGCCCGCGTGGTTCCTGGCCACCGTCGGCGTCTCGCCCGACCACCAGGGCAAGGGT
CTGGGCAGCGCCGTCGTGCTCCCCGGAGTGGAGGCGGCCGAGCGCGCCGGGGTGCCCGCCTTCCTGGAGA
CCTCCGCGCCCCGCAACCTCCCCTTCTACGAGCGGCTCGGCTTCACCGTCACCGCCGACGTCGAGGTGCC
CGAAGGACCGCGCACCTGGTGCATGACCCGCAAGCCCGGTGCCTGACGCCCGCCCCACGACCCGCAGCGC
CCGACCGAAAGGAGCGCACGACCCCATGCATCGATTTGCCAGCCATCTGTTGTTTGCCCCTCCCCCGTGC
CTTCCTTGACCCTGGAAGGTGCCACTCCCACTGTCCTTTCCTAATAAAATGAGGAAATTGCATCGCATTG
TCTGAGTAGGTGTCATTCTATTCTGGGGGGTGGGGTGGGGCAGGACAGCAAGGGGGAGGATTGGGAAGAC
AATAGCAGGCATGCTGGGGATGCGGTGGGCTCTATGGCTTCTGAGGCGGAAAGAACCAGCTGGGGCTCGA
CGCGGCCGGCCGCTGACCAAGTCAGCTTGGCACTGGCCGTCGTTTTACAACGTCGTGACTGGGAAAACCC
TGGCGTTACCCAACTTAATCGCCTTGCAGCACATCCCCCTTTCGCCAGCTGGCGTAATAGCGAAGAGGCC
CGCACCGATCGCCCTTCCCAACAGTTGCGCAGCCTGAATGGCGAATGGAAATTGTAAGCGTTAATATTTT
GTTAAAATTCGCGTTAAATTTTTGTTAAATCAGCTCATTTTTTAACCAATAGGCCGAAATCGGCAAAATC
CCTTATAAATCAAAAGAATAGACCGAGATAGGGTTGAGTGTTGTTCCAGTTTGGAACAAGAGTCCACTAT
TAAAGAACGTGGACTCCAACGTCAAAGG
[49 nt withheld, positions 7939-7987]
T
[91 nt withheld, positions 7989-8079]
G
[124 nt withheld, positions 8081-8204]
CAGGTGGCACTTTTCGGGGAAATGTGCGCGGAACCCCTATTTGTTTATTTTTCTAAATACATTCAAATAT
GTATCCGCTCATGAGACAATAACCCTGATAAATGCTTCAATAATATTGAAAAAGGAAGAGTATGAGTATT
CAACATTTCCGTGTCGCCCTTATTCCCTTTTTTGCGGCATTTTGCCTTCCTGTTTTTGCTCACCCAGAAA
CGCTGGTGAAAGTAAAAGATGCTGAAGATCAGTTGGGTGCACGAGTGGGTTACATCGAACTGGATCTCAA
CAGCGGTAAGATCCTTGAGAGTTTTCGCCCCGAAGAACGTTTTCCAATGATGAGCACTTTTAAAGTTCTG
CTATGTGGCGCGGTATTATCCCGTATTGACGCCGGGCAAGAGCAACTCGGTCGCCGCATACACTATTCTC
AGAATGACTTGGTTGAGTACTCACCAGTCACAGAAAAGCATCTTACGGATGGCATGACAGTAAGAGAATT
ATGCAGTGCTGCCATAACCATGAGTGATAACACTGCGGCCAACTTACTTCTGACAACGATCGGAGGACCG
AAGGAGCTAACCGCTTTTTTGCACAACATGGGGGATCATGTAACTCGCCTTGATCGTTGGGAACCGGAGC
TGAATGAAGCCATACCAAACGACGAGCGTGACACCACGATGCCTGTAGCAATGGCAACAACGTTGCGCAA
ACTATTAACTGGCGAACTACTTACTCTAGCTTCCCGGCAACAATTAATAGACTGGATGGAGGCGGATAAA
GTTGCAGGACCACTTCTGCGCTCGGCCCTTCCGGCTGGCTGGTTTATTGCTGATAAATCTGGAGCCGGTG
AGCGTGGGTCTCGCGGTATCATTGCAGCACTGGGGCCAGATGGTAAGCCCTCCCGTATCGTAGTTATCTA
CACGACGGGGAGTCAGGCAACTATGGATGAACGAAATAGACAGATCGCTGAGATAGGTGCCTCACTGATT
AAGCATTGGTAACTGTCAGACCAAGTTTACTCATATATACTTTAGATTGATTTAAAACTTCATTTTTAAT
TTAAAAGGATCTAGGTGAAGATCCTTTTTGATAATCTCATGACCAAAATCCCTTAACGTGAGTTTTCGTT
CCACTGAGCGTCAGACCCCGTAGAAAAGATCAAAGGATCTTCTTGAGATCCTTTTTTTCTGCGCGTAATC
TGCTGCTTGCAAAC
